>Addgene plasmid #207125 | pmirGLO-3'UTR mouse Il13 | addgene full sequence | sequence record 416500 | Addgene NGS Result
CATGCAAGCTGATCCGGCTGCTAACAAAGCCCGAAAGGAAGCTGAGTTGGCTGCTGCCACCGCTGAGCAA
TAACTAGCATAACCCCTTGGGGCGGCCGCTTCGAGCAGACATGATAAGATACATTGATGAGTTTGGACAA
ACCACAACTAGAATGCAGTGAAAAAAATGCTTTATTTGTGAAATTTGTGATGCTATTGCTTTATTTGTAA
CCATTATAAGCTGCAATAAACAAGTTAACAACAACAATTGCATTCATTTTATGTTTCAGGTTCAGGGGGA
GATGTGGGAGGTTTTTTTAAGCAAGTAAAACCTCTACAAATGTGGTAAAATCGAATTTTAACAAAATATT
AACGCTTACAATTTCCTGATGCGGTATTTTCTCCTTACGCATCTGTGCGGTATTTCACACCGCATACGCG
GATCTGCGCAGCACCATGGCCTGAAATAACCTCTGAAAGAGGAACTTGGTTAGGTACCTTCTGAGGCGGA
AAGAACCAGCTGTGGAATGTGTGTCAGTTAGGGTGTGGAAAGTCCCCAGGCTCCCCAGCAGGCAGAAGTA
TGCAAAGCATGCATCTCAATTAGTCAGCAACCAGGTGTGGAAAGTCCCCAGGCTCCCCAGCAGGCAGAAG
TATGCAAAGCATGCATCTCAATTAGTCAGCAACCATAGTCCCGCCCCTAACTCCGCCCATCCCGCCCCTA
ACTCCGCCCAGTTCCGCCCATTCTCCGCCCCATGGCTGACTAATTTTTTTTATTTATGCAGAGGCCGAGG
CCGCCTCGGCCTCTGAGCTATTCCAGAAGTAGTGAGGAGGCTTTTTTGGAGGCCTAGGCTTTTGCAAAAA
GCTTGATTCTTCTGACACAACAGTCTCGAACCAAAGGCTGGAGCCACCATGGCTTCCAAGGTGTACGACC
CCGAGCAACGCAAACGCATGATCACTGGGCCTCAGTGGTGGGCTCGCTGCAAGCAAATGAACGTGCTGGA
CTCCTTCATCAACTACTATGATTCCGAGAAGCACGCCGAGAACGCCGTGATTTTTCTGCATGGTAACGCT
GCCTCCAGCTACCTGTGGAGGCACGTCGTGCCTCACATCGAGCCCGTGGCTAGATGCATCATCCCTGATC
TGATCGGAATGGGTAAGTCCGGCAAGAGCGGGAATGGCTCATATCGCCTCCTGGATCACTACAAGTACCT
CACCGCTTGGTTCGAGCTGCTGAACCTTCCAAAGAAAATCATCTTTGTGGGCCACGACTGGGGGGCTTGT
CTGGCCTTTCACTACTCCTACGAGCACCAAGACAAGATCAAGGCCATCGTCCATGCTGAGAGTGTCGTGG
ACGTGATCGAGTCCTGGGACGAGTGGCCTGACATCGAGGAGGATATCGCCCTGATCAAGAGCGAAGAGGG
CGAGAAAATGGTGCTTGAGAATAACTTCTTCGTCGAGACCATGCTCCCAAGCAAGATCATGCGGAAACTG
GAGCCTGAGGAGTTCGCTGCCTACCTGGAGCCATTCAAGGAGAAGGGCGAGGTTAGACGGCCTACCCTCT
CCTGGCCTCGCGAGATCCCTCTCGTTAAGGGAGGCAAGCCCGACGTCGTCCAGATTGTCCGCAACTACAA
CGCCTACCTTCGGGCCAGCGACGATCTGCCTAAGATGTTCATCGAGTCCGACCCTGGGTTCTTTTCCAAC
GCTATTGTCGAGGGAGCTAAGAAGTTCCCTAACACCGAGTTCGTGAAGGTGAAGGGCCTCCACTTCAGCC
AGGAGGACGCTCCAGATGAAATGGGTAAGTACATCAAGAGCTTCGTGGAGCGCGTGCTGAAGAACGAGCA
GACCGGTGGTGGGAGCGGAGGTGGCGGATCAGGTGGCGGAGGCTCCGGAGGGATTGAACAAGATGGATTG
CACGCAGGTTCTCCGGCCGCTTGGGTGGAGAGGCTATTCGGCTATGACTGGGCACAACAGACAATCGGCT
GCTCTGATGCCGCCGTGTTCCGGCTGTCAGCGCAGGGGCGCCCGGTTCTTTTTGTCAAGACCGACCTGTC
CGGTGCCCTGAATGAACTGCAGGACGAGGCAGCGCGGCTATCGTGGCTGGCCACGACGGGCGTTCCTTGC
GCAGCTGTGCTCGACGTTGTCACTGAAGCGGGAAGGGACTGGCTGCTATTGGGCGAAGTGCCGGGGCAGG
ATCTCCTGTCATCTCACCTTGCTCCTGCCGAGAAAGTATCCATCATGGCTGATGCAATGCGGCGGCTGCA
TACGCTTGATCCGGCTACCTGCCCATTCGACCACCAAGCGAAACATCGCATCGAGCGAGCACGTACTCGG
ATGGAAGCCGGTCTTGTCGATCAGGATGATCTGGACGAAGAGCATCAGGGGCTCGCGCCAGCCGAACTGT
TCGCCAGGCTCAAGGCGCGCATGCCCGACGGCGAGGATCTCGTCGTGACCCATGGCGATGCCTGCTTGCC
GAATATCATGGTGGAAAATGGCCGCTTTTCTGGATTCATCGACTGTGGCCGGCTGGGTGTGGCGGACCGC
TATCAGGACATAGCGTTGGCTACCCGTGATATTGCTGAAGAGCTTGGCGGCGAATGGGCTGACCGCTTCC
TCGTGCTTTACGGTATCGCCGCTCCCGATTCGCAGCGCATCGCCTTCTATCGCCTTCTTGACGAGTTCTT
CTGAGCGGGACTCTGGGGTTCGAAATGACCGACCAAGCGACGCCCAACCTGCCATCACGATGGCCGCAAT
AAAATATCTTTATTTTCATTACATCTGTGTGTTGGTTTTTTGTGTGAATCGATAGCGATAAGGATCCTCT
TTGCGCTTGCGTTTTCCCTTGTCCAGATAGCCCAGTAGCTGACATTCATCCGGGGTCAGCACCGTTTCTG
CGGACTGGCTTTCTACGTAATGGTTTCTTAGACGTCAGGTGGCACTTTTCGGGGAAATGTGCGCGGAACC
CCTATTTGTTTATTTTTCTAAATACATTCAAATATGTATCCGCTCATGAGACAATAACCCTGATAAATGC
TTCAATAATATTGAAAAAGGAAGAGTATGAGTATTCAACATTTCCGTGTCGCCCTTATTCCCTTTTTTGC
GGCATTTTGCCTTCCTGTTTTTGCTCACCCAGAAACGCTGGTGAAAGTAAAAGATGCTGAAGATCAGTTG
GGTGCACGAGTGGGTTACATCGAACTGGATCTCAACAGCGGTAAGATCCTTGAGAGTTTTCGCCCCGAAG
AACGTTTTCCAATGATGAGCACTTTCAAAGTTCTGCTATGTGGCGCGGTATTATCCCGTATTGACGCCGG
GCAAGAGCAACTCGGTCGCCGCATACACTATTCTCAGAATGACTTGGTTGAGTACTCACCAGTCACAGAA
AAGCATCTTACGGATGGCATGACAGTAAGAGAATTATGCAGTGCTGCCATAACCATGAGTGATAACACTG
CGGCCAACTTACTTCTGACAACTATCGGAGGACCGAAGGAGCTAACCGCTTTTTTGCACAACATGGGGGA
TCATGTAACTCGCCTTGATCGTTGGGAACCGGAGCTGAATGAAGCCATACCAAACGACGAGCGTGACACC
ACGATGCCTGTAGCAATGGCAACAACGTTGCGCAAACTATTAACTGGCGAACTACTTACTCTAGCTTCCC
GGCAACAATTAATAGACTGGATGGAGGCGGATAAAGTTGCAGGACCACTTCTGCGCTCGGCCCTTCCGGC
TGGCTGGTTTATTGCTGATAAATCTGGAGCCGGTGAGCGTGGGTCTCGCGGTATCATTGCAGCACTGGGG
CCAGATGGTAAGCCCTCCCGTATCGTAGTTATCTACACGACGGGGAGTCAGGCAACTATGGATGAACGAA
ATAGACAGATCGCTGAGATAGGTGCCTCACTGATTAAGCATTGGTAATTCGAAATGACCGACCAAGCGAC
GCCCAACCGGTATCAGCTCACTCAAAGGCGGTAATACGGTTATCCACAGAATCAGGGGATAACGCAGGAA
AGAACATGTGAGCAAAAGGCCAGCAAAAGGCCAGGAACCGTAAAAAGGCCGCGTTGCTGGCGTTTTTCCA
TAGGCTCCGCCCCCCTGACGAGCATCACAAAAATCGACGCTCAAGTCAGAGGTGGCGAAACCCGACAGGA
CTATAAAGATACCAGGCGTTTCCCCCTGGAAGCTCCCTCGTGCGCTCTCCTGTTCCGACCCTGCCGCTTA
CCGGATACCTGTCCGCCTTTCTCCCTTCGGGAAGCGTGGCGCTTTCTCATAGCTCACGCTGTAGGTATCT
CAGTTCGGTGTAGGTCGTTCGCTCCAAGCTGGGCTGTGTGCACGAACCCCCCGTTCAGCCCGACCGCTGC
GCCTTATCCGGTAACTATCGTCTTGAGTCCAACCCGGTAAGACACGACTTATCGCCACTGGCAGCAGCCA
CTGGTAACAGGATTAGCAGAGCGAGGTATGTAGGCGGTGCTACAGAGTTCTTGAAGTGGTGGCCTAACTA
CGGCTACACTAGAAGGACAGTATTTGGTATCTGCGCTCTGCTGAAGCCAGTTACCTTCGGAAAAAGAGTT
GGTAGCTCTTGATCCGGCAAACAAACCACCGCTGGTAGCGGTGGTTTTTTTGTTTGCAAGCAGCAGATTA
CGCGCAGAAAAAAAGGATTTCAAGAAGATCCTTTGATCTTTTCTACGGGGTCTGACGCTCAGTGGAACGA
AAACTCACGTTAAGGGATTTTGGTCATGAGATTATCAAAAAGGATCTTCACCTAGATCCTTTTATAGTCC
GGAAATACAGGAACGCACGCTGGATGGCCCTTCGCTGGGATGGTGAAACCATGAAAAATGGCAGCTTCAG
TGGATTAAGTGGGGGTAATGTGGCCTGTACCCTCTGGTTGCATAGGTATTCATACGGTTAAAATTTATCA
GGCGCGATTGCGGCAGTTTTTCGGGTGGTTTGTTGCCATTTTTACCTGTCTGCTGCCGTGATCGCGCTGA
ACGCGTTTTAGCGGTGCGTACAATTAAGGGATTATGGTAAATCCACTTACTGTCTGCCCTCGTAGCCATC
GAGATAAACCGCAGTACTCCGGCCACGATGCGTCCGGCGTAGAGGATCGAGATCTACCGGGTAGGGGAGG
CGCTTTTCCCAAGGCAGTCTGGAGCATGCGCTTTAGCAGCCCCGCTGGGCACTTGGCGCTACACAAGTGG
CCTCTGGCCTCGCACACATTCCACATCCACCGGTAGGCGCCAACCGGCTCCGTTCTTTGGTGGCCCCTTC
GCGCCACCTTCTACTCCTCCCCTAGTCAGGAAGTTCCCCCCCGCCCCGCAGCTCGCGTCGTGCAGGACGT
GACAAATGGAAGTAGCACGTCTCACTAGTCTCGTGCAGATGGACAGCACCGCTGAGCAATGGAAGCGGGT
AGGCCTTTGGGGCAGCGGCCAATAGCAGCTTTGCTCCTTCGCTTTCTGGGCTCAGAGGCTGGGAAGGGGT
GGGTCCGGGGGCGGGCTCAGGGGCGGGCTCAGGGGCGGGGCGGGCGCCCGAAGGTCCTCCGGAGGCCCGG
CATTCTGCACGCTTCAAAAGCGCACGTCTGCCGCGCTGTTCTCCTCTTCCTCATCTCCGGGCCTTTCGAC
CTGCAGCCCAAGCTTGGCAATCCGGTACTGTTGGTAAAGCCACCATGGAAGATGCCAAAAACATTAAGAA
GGGCCCAGCGCCATTCTACCCACTCGAAGACGGGACCGCCGGCGAGCAGCTGCACAAAGCCATGAAGCGC
TACGCCCTGGTGCCCGGCACCATCGCCTTTACCGACGCACATATCGAGGTGGACATTACCTACGCCGAGT
ACTTCGAGATGAGCGTTCGGCTGGCAGAAGCTATGAAGCGCTATGGGCTGAATACAAACCATCGGATCGT
GGTGTGCAGCGAGAATAGCTTGCAGTTCTTCATGCCCGTGTTGGGTGCCCTGTTCATCGGTGTGGCTGTG
GCCCCAGCTAACGACATCTACAACGAGCGCGAGCTGCTGAACAGCATGGGCATCAGCCAGCCCACCGTCG
TATTCGTGAGCAAGAAAGGGCTGCAAAAGATCCTCAACGTGCAAAAGAAGCTACCGATCATACAAAAGAT
CATCATCATGGATAGCAAGACCGACTACCAGGGCTTCCAAAGCATGTACACCTTCGTGACTTCCCATTTG
CCACCCGGCTTCAACGAGTACGACTTCGTGCCCGAGAGCTTCGACCGGGACAAAACCATCGCCCTGATCA
TGAACAGTAGTGGCAGTACCGGATTGCCCAAGGGCGTAGCCCTACCGCACCGCACCGCTTGTGTCCGATT
CAGTCATGCCCGCGACCCCATCTTCGGCAACCAGATCATCCCCGACACCGCTATCCTCAGCGTGGTGCCA
TTTCACCACGGCTTCGGCATGTTCACCACGCTGGGCTACTTGATCTGCGGCTTTCGGGTCGTGCTCATGT
ACCGCTTCGAGGAGGAGCTATTCTTGCGCAGCTTGCAAGACTATAAGATTCAATCTGCCCTGCTGGTGCC
CACACTATTTAGCTTCTTCGCTAAGAGCACTCTCATCGACAAGTACGACCTAAGCAACTTGCACGAGATC
GCCAGCGGCGGGGCGCCGCTCAGCAAGGAGGTAGGTGAGGCCGTGGCCAAACGCTTCCACCTACCAGGCA
TCCGCCAGGGCTACGGCCTGACAGAAACAACCAGCGCCATTCTGATCACCCCCGAAGGGGACGACAAGCC
TGGCGCAGTAGGCAAGGTGGTGCCCTTCTTCGAGGCTAAGGTGGTGGACTTGGACACCGGTAAGACACTG
GGTGTGAACCAGCGCGGCGAGCTGTGCGTCCGTGGCCCCATGATCATGAGCGGCTACGTTAACAACCCCG
AGGCTACAAACGCTCTCATCGACAAGGACGGCTGGCTGCACAGCGGCGACATCGCCTACTGGGACGAGGA
CGAGCACTTCTTCATCGTGGACCGGCTGAAGAGCCTGATCAAATACAAGGGCTACCAGGTAGCCCCAGCC
GAACTGGAGAGCATCCTGCTGCAACACCCCAACATCTTCGACGCCGGGGTCGCCGGCCTGCCCGACGACG
ATGCCGGCGAGCTGCCCGCCGCAGTCGTCGTGCTGGAACACGGTAAAACCATGACCGAGAAGGAGATCGT
GGACTATGTGGCCAGCCAGGTTACAACCGCCAAGAAGCTGCGCGGTGGTGTTGTGTTCGTGGACGAGGTG
CCTAAAGGACTGACCGGCAAGTTGGACGCCCGCAAGATCCGCGAGATTCTCATTAAGGCCAAGAAGGGCG
GCAAGATCGCCGTGTAATTCTAGTTGTTTAAACGAGCTCGCTAGCGAATTCTGAGGAGAGACCATCCCTG
GGCATCTCAGCTGTGGACTCATTTTCCTTTCTCACATCAGACTTTGCTGGGGAGAGGCAGGGAGGAGGGT
TGAGGAGGAAGGGAGATGCCTCAGCTTTGGCCTCAGCCTGCACTGCCTGCCTAGTGCTCAGGGTCTCAGC
CTGGCAACACCCCCACCCCACCCCCACCCCCGCCGCCCCATCCCATCCCTACAGAAAACTGCAGCAAGAC
CGTGAGTCCAGCCTGTGGCCTGGTCCACACAGGGCAACTGAGGCAGGCAGCAGCTTGAGCACATTTCTTC
TTGATCTTATTTATTATGGTTGTGTGTTATTTAAATGAGTCTGTCAGTATCCCGGTGGGGACATGGTTTG
CTGCCTATGCCCTGGGGGCTCCAGCATTGAAGCAGTGGGCTCTGGGGTCCCTGGCAATATTACTGTATAC
ATAACTCTGCTACCTCACTGTAGCCTCCAGGTCTCACCCCAGGCAGGAGATGGGAGGGGAGGCCAGAGCA
ACACTCCTGTCTGCCACGGCAGCAACCAGCCCTCAGCCATGAAATAACTTATTGTTTTGTTCTTATATTT
AAAGTATTAAATAGCTTAGCAAAGAGTTAATAATATATGGAAGAATGGCCTGTTACACTCAAGGTGATGT
GTAGTGAATGGGGGGAGGGTGGTGGGTTTGTCACTGAACAAACTTTTCATTGACTGTCAAACTAGAAACC
GGAAATAAAGATGGTGACAGATTCTAGAGTCGACCTGCAGG
Features (pLannotate 1.2.2; 19 found; start..end, strand, type, name):
     17..66      +  CDS            SET1 (fragment): solubility-enhancement tag derived from T7 phage gene 10B
     74..93      +  terminator     T7 terminator (fragment): transcription terminator for bacteriophage T7 RNA polymerase
    115..236     -  polyA_signal   SV40 poly(A) signal: SV40 polyadenylation signal
    259..327     -  CDS            large T antigen (fragment): large T antigen from SV40 (simian virus 40)
    332..364     +  rep_origin     M13 ori (fragment): M13 bacteriophage origin of replication; arrow indicates direction of (+) strand synthesis
    365..416     -  misc_feature   bom (fragment): basis of mobility region from pBR322
    481..838     +  promoter       SV40 promoter: SV40 enhancer and early promoter
    889..1821    +  CDS            hRluc: Renilla luciferase human codon-optimized
   1872..2664    +  CDS            NeoR/KanR (fragment): aminoglycoside phosphotransferase from Tn5; aph(3')-II (or nptII); confers resistance to neomycin, kanamycin, and G418 (Geneticin®)
   2728..2776    +  polyA_signal   poly(A) signal: synthetic polyadenylation signal
   2797..2889    -  CDS            tnpA (fragment): TN5P_ECOLX - Also known as tnp. Experimental evidence at protein level: Swiss-Prot protein existence level 1. Mediates transposition of transposon Tn5 by a 'cut and paste' mechanism. First, the monomeric transposase binds the 19 bp inverted DNA repeats flanking the transposon. Then, dimerization of the DNA- bound transposase creates a synaptic DNA complex. After nicking of the first DNA strand, excision of the transposon proceeds through a series of intermediates. The transposase then mediates the insertion of the transposon at a new site by strand transfer. The activity of the wild- type tran
   2932..3036    +  promoter       AmpR promoter: bla
   3037..3897    +  CDS            AmpR: β-lactamase; bla; confers resistance to ampicillin, carbenicillin, and related antibiotics
   4055..4643    -  rep_origin     ori: high-copy-number ColE1/pMB1/pBR322/pUC origin of replication
   4759..5042    +  misc_feature   cer region: ColE1-derived recombination site that helps to maintain plasmids as monomers
   5099..5598    +  promoter       PGK promoter: mouse phosphoglycerate kinase 1 promoter
   5645..7297    +  CDS            luciferase: firefly luciferase synthetic luc2 version of the luciferase gene
   7502..7522    -  polyA_signal   PGK poly(A) signal (fragment): mouse phosphoglycerate kinase 1 polyadenylation signal
   8073..10      +  misc_feature   MCS (fragment) (across the origin): pUC18/19 multiple cloning site
