[The description below was written by a language model from this plasmid's Addgene catalogue record and pLannotate feature annotations shown in this document.]
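Description:
pmirGLO-3'UTR mouse Il13 is a mammalian dual-luciferase reporter plasmid built on the Promega pmirGLO miRNA target expression backbone, which the depositors modified by adding EcoRI and SmaI sites to the multiple cloning site. It is propagated in E. coli through a high-copy ColE1/pUC-type origin with ampicillin selection (AmpR under its own bla promoter), and a ColE1 cer region is annotated that helps keep the plasmid monomeric. The total size is about 8.1 kb.

The payload is a 741 bp fragment corresponding to the 3' untranslated region of mouse interleukin 13 (Il13), cloned between EcoRI and XbaI, both of which are retained. It lies downstream of the synthetic firefly luciferase gene luc2, which is driven by the mouse PGK promoter, with an SV40 poly(A) signal annotated beyond the cloning region. The insert itself is not annotated in the feature table, but the gap between the end of luc2 and the MCS fragment is consistent with its position. Because the Il13 3'UTR becomes part of the firefly luciferase transcript, regulatory elements within it that affect mRNA stability or translation alter firefly signal.

A second, independent cassette uses the SV40 enhancer/early promoter to express human codon-optimized Renilla luciferase followed by a neomycin/G418 resistance coding sequence and a synthetic poly(A) signal. This provides an internal normalization control in the same plasmid and, in principle, a selectable marker in mammalian cells. The associated study concerns modulation of cytokine mRNA stability by the methyltransferase Mettl3 in mast cells, so the construct is suited to testing post-transcriptional control conferred by the Il13 3'UTR. Several short fragment annotations (SET1, T7 terminator, large T antigen, M13 ori, bom, tnpA) appear to be backbone remnants rather than functional parts.
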