Addgene plasmid #207125: pmirGLO-3'UTR mouse Il13
Purpose: Luciferase vector containing 3'UTR for mouse Il13
Depositing lab: Silvia Monticelli. Publication: The mRNA methyltransferase Mettl3 modulates cytokine mRNA stability and limits functional responses in mast cells. Leoni C, Bataclan M, Ito-Kureha T, Heissmeyer V, Monticelli S. Nat Commun. 2023 Jun 29;14(1):3862. doi: 10.1038/s41467-023-39614-y. PubMed 37386028.
Backbone
  Vector backbone: pmirGLO Dual-Luciferase miRNA Target Expression Vector
  Backbone manufacturer: Promega
  Backbone size w/o insert (bp): 7362
  Total vector size (bp): 8091
  Modifications to backbone: added EcoRI and SmaI restriction enzyme sites in the multiple cloning site
  Vector type: Mammalian Expression, Luciferase
Growth in bacteria
  Bacterial resistance: Ampicillin, 100 μg/mL
  Growth temperature: 37°C
  Growth strain: DH5alpha
  Copy number: Unknown
Gene/Insert
  Gene/Insert name: Interleukin 13 (Il13) 3'UTR
  Species: M. musculus (mouse)
  Insert size (bp): 741
  GenBank ID: NM_008355.3
  Entrez Gene: Il13 (a.k.a. Il-13)
  Promoter: PGK promoter
  Cloning method: Restriction Enzyme; 5′ cloning site EcoRI (not destroyed); 3′ cloning site XbaI (not destroyed)
  Sequencing primers: 5′ AGAAGCTGCGCGGTGGTGTTGTG; 3′ TGCTAGTTATTGCTCAGCGG
Terms and licenses: Academic/Nonprofit Terms; Industry Terms: Not Available to Industry
How to cite: pmirGLO-3'UTR mouse Il13 was a gift from Silvia Monticelli (Addgene plasmid # 207125 ; http://n2t.net/addgene:207125 ; RRID:Addgene_207125)
